Addgene plasmid #80642: pet151D-TOPO ALIX Bro1-V (1-702)
Purpose: Residues 1-702 of ALIX; Bacterial Expression Vector; TEV cleavable N-term His-tag; Sundquist Lab Internal ID: WISP10-648
Depositing lab: Wesley Sundquist. Depositing organization: University of Utah. Publication: ALIX-CHMP4 interactions in the human ESCRT pathway. McCullough J, Fisher RD, Whitby FG, Sundquist WI, Hill CP. Proc Natl Acad Sci U S A. 2008 Jun 3;105(22):7687-91. doi: 10.1073/pnas.0801567105. Epub 2008 May 29. PubMed 18511562.
Backbone
  Vector backbone: pet151 D-TOPO
  Vector type: Bacterial Expression
Growth in bacteria
  Bacterial resistance: Ampicillin, 100 μg/mL
  Growth temperature: 37°C
  Growth strain: DH5alpha
  Copy number: Low Copy
Gene/Insert
  Gene/Insert name: ALIX Bro1-V
  Species: H. sapiens (human)
  Mutation: Residues 1-702
  Entrez Gene: PDCD6IP (a.k.a. AIP1, ALIX, DRIP4, HP95, MCPH29)
  Tag / fusion protein: His Tag (N terminal on backbone)
  Cloning method: TOPO Cloning
  Sequencing primers: 5′ T7 Forward; 3′ T7 Reverse
Terms and licenses: Academic/Nonprofit Terms; Industry Terms: Not Available to Industry
How to cite: pet151D-TOPO ALIX Bro1-V (1-702) was a gift from Wesley Sundquist (Addgene plasmid # 80642 ; http://n2t.net/addgene:80642 ; RRID:Addgene_80642)
