[The description below was written by a language model from this plasmid's Addgene catalogue record and pLannotate feature annotations shown in this document.]
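Description:
pet151D-TOPO ALIX Bro1-V (1-702) is a bacterial expression plasmid of about 7.9 kb, built by TOPO cloning into the pET151/D-TOPO backbone to produce a truncated form of human ALIX (gene PDCD6IP) in E. coli. It replicates from a pBR322-type ColE1 origin. The neighbouring rop gene and bom region are also present, which fits the low copy number given in the record. Selection is by ampicillin through the β-lactamase gene and its own promoter. Several fragments annotated as tetracycline resistance sequence, along with a partial tet promoter, are non-functional remnants of the pBR322-derived backbone rather than usable markers.

The expression cassette has a T7 promoter followed directly by a lac operator and the T7 gene 10 ribosome binding site. A plasmid-borne lacI gene supplies repressor, so transcription depends on T7 RNA polymerase in the host and can be induced with IPTG. The open reading frame begins with backbone-encoded N-terminal tags. The catalogue entry lists a His tag, which the automated annotation did not mark as a separate feature, and the feature table shows a V5 epitope and a TEV protease site that allows the tags to be removed after purification. The ALIX coding segment follows, covering residues 1-702, which by the construct's name correspond to the Bro1 and V domains. A T7 terminator closes the unit, and the short "SET1" hit just upstream of it is probably a sequence match within the vector, not a fusion partner. The associated study concerns ALIX–CHMP4 interactions in the human ESCRT pathway, so the plasmid is suited to making recombinant ALIX Bro1-V protein for biochemical or structural work.
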