Features (pLannotate 1.2.2; 21 found; start..end, strand, type, name):
    209..227     +  promoter       T7 promoter: promoter for bacteriophage T7 RNA polymerase
    228..252     +  protein_bind   lac operator: The lac repressor binds to the lac operator to inhibit transcription in E. coli. This inhibition can be relieved by adding lactose or isopropyl-β-D-thiogalactopyranoside (IPTG). lac repressor encoded by lacI
    267..289     +  RBS            RBS: efficient ribosome binding site from bacteriophage T7 gene 10 (Olins and Rangwala, 1989)
    318..359     +  CDS            V5 tag: epitope tag from simian virus 5
    360..379     +  CDS            TEV site (fragment): tobacco etch virus (TEV) protease recognition and cleavage site
    399..2504    +  CDS            PDCD6IP (fragment): PDC6I_HUMAN - Also known as AIP1, ALIX, KIAA1375. Experimental evidence at protein level: Swiss-Prot protein existence level 1. (Microbial infection) Involved in HIV-1 virus budding. Can replace TSG101 it its role of supporting HIV-1 release; this function requires the interaction with CHMP4B. The ESCRT machinery also functions in topologically equivalent membrane fission events, such as enveloped virus budding (HIV-1 and other lentiviruses). From Homo sapiens (Human).
   2537..2586    +  CDS            SET1 (fragment): solubility-enhancement tag derived from T7 phage gene 10B
   2594..2641    +  terminator     T7 terminator: transcription terminator for bacteriophage T7 RNA polymerase
   2664..2768    -  CDS            TcR (fragment): tetracycline efflux protein; tet; confers resistance to tetracycline
   2825..2848    -  promoter       tet promoter (fragment): E. coli promoter for tetracycline efflux protein gene
   2965..3069    +  promoter       AmpR promoter: bla
   3070..3930    +  CDS            AmpR: β-lactamase; bla; confers resistance to ampicillin, carbenicillin, and related antibiotics
   4101..4689    +  rep_origin     ori: high-copy-number ColE1/pMB1/pBR322/pUC origin of replication
   4875..5014    -  misc_feature   bom: basis of mobility region from pBR322
   5116..5307    -  CDS            rop: Rop protein, which maintains plasmids at low copy number; rop
   5324..5704    +  CDS            YPB1_ECOLX: Protein predicted: Swiss-Prot protein existence level 4. From Escherichia coli.
   5946..6570    -  CDS            TcR (fragment): tetracycline efflux protein; tet; confers resistance to tetracycline
   6585..6606    -  protein_bind   CAP binding site: CAP binding activates transcription in the presence of cAMP. E. coli catabolite activator protein
   6619..7701    -  CDS            lacI: lac repressor; lacI; The lac repressor binds to the lac operator to inhibit transcription in E. coli. This inhibition can be relieved by adding lactose or isopropyl-β-D-thiogalactopyranoside (IPTG).
   7702..7779    -  promoter       lacI promoter: lacI
   7787..187     -  CDS            TcR (fragment) (across the origin): tetracycline efflux protein; tet; confers resistance to tetracycline
>Addgene plasmid #80642 | pet151D-TOPO ALIX Bro1-V (1-702) | addgene full sequence | sequence record 163060 | Addgene NGS Result
CAAGGAGATGGCGCCCAACAGTCCCCCGGCCACGGGGCCTGCCACCATACCCACGCCGAAACAAGCGCTC
ATGAGCCCGAAGTGGCGAGCCCGATCTTCCCCATCGGTGATGTCGGCGATATAGGCGCCAGCAACCGCAC
CTGTGGCGCCGGTGATGCCGGCCACGATGCGTCCGGCGTAGAGGATCGAGATCTCGATCCCGCGAAATTA
ATACGACTCACTATAGGGGAATTGTGAGCGGATAACAATTCCCCTCTAGAAATAATTTTGTTTAACTTTA
AGAAGGAGATATACATATGCATCATCACCATCACCATGGTAAGCCTATCCCTAACCCTCTCCTCGGTCTC
GATTCTACGGAAAACCTGTATTTTCAGGGAATTGATCCCTTCACCCATATGGCGACATTCATCTCGGTGC
AGCTGAAAAAGACCTCAGAGGTGGACCTGGCCAAGCCGCTGGTGAAGTTCATCCAGCAGACTTACCCAAG
CGGCGGGGAAGAGCAGGCCCAGTACTGCCGCGCGGCGGAGGAGCTCAGCAAGCTGCGCCGCGCCGCAGTC
GGTCGTCCGCTGGACAAGCACGAGGGCGCGCTCGAGACGCTCCTGAGATATTATGATCAGATTTGTTCTA
TTGAACCCAAATTCCCATTTTCTGAAAATCAGATCTGCTTGACATTTACCTGGAAGGATGCTTTCGATAA
AGGTTCACTTTTTGGAGGCTCTGTAAAACTGGCTCTTGCAAGCTTAGGATATGAAAAGAGCTGTGTGTTG
TTCAATTGTGCAGCCTTAGCTAGCCAAATTGCAGCAGAACAGAACCTGGATAATGATGAAGGATTGAAAA
TCGCTGCTAAACATTACCAGTTTGCTAGTGGTGCCTTTTTACATATTAAAGAGACGGTTTTATCTGCCTT
AAGTCGAGAGCCGACCGTGGACATATCTCCAGATACTGTTGGGACCCTCAGTCTTATTATGCTGGCACAG
GCTCAAGAAGTATTTTTTTTAAAAGCCACAAGAGATAAAATGAAAGATGCCATCATAGCTAAATTGGCTA
ATCAGGCTGCAGATTATTTTGGTGATGCTTTCAAACAGTGTCAATACAAAGATACTCTCCCCAAGGAGGT
GTTCCCTGTCTTGGCTGCAAAGCACTGTATCATGCAGGCCAATGCTGAGTACCATCAGTCTATCCTGGCA
AAACAGCAGAAGAAATTTGGAGAAGAAATTGCAAGGTTACAGCATGCAGCAGAACTGATTAAAACAGTGG
CATCTCGCTATGATGAATATGTTAATGTGAAGGATTTTTCTGACAAAATCAATCGTGCCCTTGCTGCAGC
AAAGAAGGATAATGACTTCATTTATCATGATCGAGTTCCAGACCTTAAAGATCTAGATCCTATTGGCAAA
GCCACACTTGTGAAATCTACCCCGGTCAATGTACCCATCAGTCAGAAATTTACTGATCTGTTTGAGAAGA
TGGTTCCCGTGTCAGTACAGCAGTCTTTGGCTGCCTATAATCAGAGGAAAGCCGATTTGGTTAACAGATC
AATTGCTCAGATGAGAGAAGCCACCACTTTGGCAAATGGGGTGCTAGCTTCCCTTAATCTTCCAGCAGCA
ATTGAAGATGTGTCTGGAGACACTGTACCTCAGTCTATATTGACTAAATCCAGATCTGTGATTGAACAGG
GAGGCATCCAGACTGTTGATCAGTTGATTAAAGAACTGCCTGAATTACTGCAACGAAATAGAGAAATCCT
AGATGAGTCATTAAGGTTGTTGGATGAAGAAGAAGCAACCGATAATGATTTAAGAGCAAAATTTAAGGAA
CGTTGGCAAAGGACACCATCCAATGAACTGTATAAGCCTTTAAGAGCAGAGGGAACCAACTTCAGAACAG
TTTTAGATAAAGCTGTGCAGGCAGATGGACAAGTGAAAGAATGTTACCAGTCTCATCGTGACACCATCGT
GCTTTTGTGTAAGCCAGAGCCTGAGCTGAATGCTGCCATCCCTTCTGCTAATCCAGCAAAGACCATGCAG
GGCAGTGAGGTTGTAAATGTCTTAAAATCCTTATTGTCAAATCTTGATGAAGTAAAGAAGGAAAGAGAGG
GTCTGGAGAATGACTTGAAATCTGTGAATTTTGACATGACAAGCAAGTTTTTGACAGCCCTGGCTCAAGA
TGGTGTGATAAATGAAGAAGCTCTTTCTGTTACTGAACTAGATCGAGTCTATGGAGGTCTTACAACTAAA
GTCCAAGAATCTCTAAAGAAACAGGAGGGACTTCTTAAAAATATTCAGGTCTCACATCAGGAATTTTCAA
AAATGAAACAATCTAATAATGAAGCTAACTTAAGAGAAGAAGTTTTGAAGAATTTAGCTACTGCGTATGA
CAACTTTGTTGAACTTGTAGCTAATTTGAAGGAAGGCACAAAGTTTTACAATGAGTTGACTGAAATCCTG
GTCAGGTTCCAGAACAAATGCAGTGATATAGTTTTTGCACGGAAGACAGAAAGATAAGGATCCAATTAAG
GGCGAGCTCAGATCCGGCTGCTAACAAAGCCCGAAAGGAAGCTGAGTTGGCTGCTGCCACCGCTGAGCAA
TAACTAGCATAACCCCTTGGGGCCTCTAAACGGGTCTTGAGGGGTTTTTTGCTGAAAGGAGGAACTATAT
CCGGATATCCCGCAAGAGGCCCGGCAGTACCGGCATAACCAAGCCTATGCCTACAGCATCCAGGGTGACG
GTGCCGAGGATGACGATGAGCGCATTGTTAGATTTCATACACGGTGCCTGACTGCGTTAGCAATTTAACT
GTGATAAACTACCGCATTAAAGCTAGCTTATCGATGATAAGCTGTCAAACATGAGAATTAATTCTTGAAG
ACGAAAGGGCCTCGTGATACGCCTATTTTTATAGGTTAATGTCATGATAATAATGGTTTCTTAGACGTCA
GGTGGCACTTTTCGGGGAAATGTGCGCGGAACCCCTATTTGTTTATTTTTCTAAATACATTCAAATATGT
ATCCGCTCATGAGACAATAACCCTGATAAATGCTTCAATAATATTGAAAAAGGAAGAGTATGAGTATTCA
ACATTTCCGTGTCGCCCTTATTCCCTTTTTTGCGGCATTTTGCCTTCCTGTTTTTGCTCACCCAGAAACG
CTGGTGAAAGTAAAAGATGCTGAAGATCAGTTGGGTGCACGAGTGGGTTACATCGAACTGGATCTCAACA
GCGGTAAGATCCTTGAGAGTTTTCGCCCCGAAGAACGTTTTCCAATGATGAGCACTTTTAAAGTTCTGCT
ATGTGGCGCGGTATTATCCCGTGTTGACGCCGGGCAAGAGCAACTCGGTCGCCGCATACACTATTCTCAG
AATGACTTGGTTGAGTACTCACCAGTCACAGAAAAGCATCTTACGGATGGCATGACAGTAAGAGAATTAT
GCAGTGCTGCCATAACCATGAGTGATAACACTGCGGCCAACTTACTTCTGACAACGATCGGAGGACCGAA
GGAGCTAACCGCTTTTTTGCACAACATGGGGGATCATGTAACTCGCCTTGATCGTTGGGAACCGGAGCTG
AATGAAGCCATACCAAACGACGAGCGTGACACCACGATGCCTGCAGCAATGGCAACAACGTTGCGCAAAC
TATTAACTGGCGAACTACTTACTCTAGCTTCCCGGCAACAATTAATAGACTGGATGGAGGCGGATAAAGT
TGCAGGACCACTTCTGCGCTCGGCCCTTCCGGCTGGCTGGTTTATTGCTGATAAATCTGGAGCCGGTGAG
CGTGGGTCTCGCGGTATCATTGCAGCACTGGGGCCAGATGGTAAGCCCTCCCGTATCGTAGTTATCTACA
CGACGGGGAGTCAGGCAACTATGGATGAACGAAATAGACAGATCGCTGAGATAGGTGCCTCACTGATTAA
GCATTGGTAACTGTCAGACCAAGTTTACTCATATATACTTTAGATTGATTTAAAACTTCATTTTTAATTT
AAAAGGATCTAGGTGAAGATCCTTTTTGATAATCTCATGACCAAAATCCCTTAACGTGAGTTTTCGTTCC
ACTGAGCGTCAGACCCCGTAGAAAAGATCAAAGGATCTTCTTGAGATCCTTTTTTTCTGCGCGTAATCTG
CTGCTTGCAAACAAAAAAACCACCGCTACCAGCGGTGGTTTGTTTGCCGGATCAAGAGCTACCAACTCTT
TTTCCGAAGGTAACTGGCTTCAGCAGAGCGCAGATACCAAATACTGTCCTTCTAGTGTAGCCGTAGTTAG
GCCACCACTTCAAGAACTCTGTAGCACCGCCTACATACCTCGCTCTGCTAATCCTGTTACCAGTGGCTGC
TGCCAGTGGCGATAAGTCGTGTCTTACCGGGTTGGACTCAAGACGATAGTTACCGGATAAGGCGCAGCGG
TCGGGCTGAACGGGGGGTTCGTGCACACAGCCCAGCTTGGAGCGAACGACCTACACCGAACTGAGATACC
TACAGCGTGAGCTATGAGAAAGCGCCACGCTTCCCGAAGGGAGAAAGGCGGACAGGTATCCGGTAAGCGG
CAGGGTCGGAACAGGAGAGCGCACGAGGGAGCTTCCAGGGGGAAACGCCTGGTATCTTTATAGTCCTGTC
GGGTTTCGCCACCTCTGACTTGAGCGTCGATTTTTGTGATGCTCGTCAGGGGGGCGGAGCCTATGGAAAA
ACGCCAGCAACGCGGCCTTTTTACGGTTCCTGGCCTTTTGCTGGCCTTTTGCTCACATGTTCTTTCCTGC
GTTATCCCCTGATTCTGTGGATAACCGTATTACCGCCTTTGAGTGAGCTGATACCGCTCGCCGCAGCCGA
ACGACCGAGCGCAGCGAGTCAGTGAGCGAGGAAGCGGAAGAGCGCCTGATGCGGTATTTTCTCCTTACGC
ATCTGTGCGGTATTTCACACCGCAATGGTGCACTCTCAGTACAATCTGCTCTGATGCCGCATAGTTAAGC
CAGTATACACTCCGCTATCGCTACGTGACTGGGTCATGGCTGCGCCCCGACACCCGCCAACACCCGCTGA
CGCGCCCTGACGGGCTTGTCTGCTCCCGGCATCCGCTTACAGACAAGCTGTGACCGTCTCCGGGAGCTGC
ATGTGTCAGAGGTTTTCACCGTCATCACCGAAACGCGCGAGGCAGCTGCGGTAAAGCTCATCAGCGTGGT
CGTGAAGCGATTCACAGATGTCTGCCTGTTCATCCGCGTCCAGCTCGTTGAGTTTCTCCAGAAGCGTTAA
TGTCTGGCTTCTGATAAAGCGGGCCATGTTAAGGGCGGTTTTTTCCTGTTTGGTCACTGATGCCTCCGTG
TAAGGGGGATTTCTGTTCATGGGGGTAATGATACCGATGAAACGAGAGAGGATGCTCACGATACGGGTTA
CTGATGATGAACATGCCCGGTTACTGGAACGTTGTGAGGGTAAACAACTGGCGGTATGGATGCGGCGGGA
CCAGAGAAAAATCACTCAGGGTCAATGCCAGCGCTTCGTTAATACAGATGTAGGTGTTCCACAGGGTAGC
CAGCAGCATCCTGCGATGCAGATCCGGAACATAATGGTGCAGGGCGCTGACTTCCGCGTTTCCAGACTTT
ACGAAACACGGAAACCGAAGACCATTCATGTTGTTGCTCAGGTCGCAGACGTTTTGCAGCAGCAGTCGCT
TCACGTTCGCTCGCGTATCGGTGATTCATTCTGCTAACCAGTAAGGCAACCCCGCCAGCCTAGCCGGGTC
CTCAACGACAGGAGCACGATCATGCGCACCCGTGGCCAGGACCCAACGCTGCCCGAGATGCGCCGCGTGC
GGCTGCTGGAGATGGCGGACGCGATGGATATGTTCTGCCAAGGGTTGGTTTGCGCATTCACAGTTCTCCG
CAAGAATTGATTGGCTCCAATTCTTGGAGTGGTGAATCCGTTAGCGAGGTGCCGCCGGCTTCCATTCAGG
TCGAGGTGGCCCGGCTCCATGCACCGCGACGCAACGCGGGGAGGCAGACAAGGTATAGGGCGGCGCCTAC
AATCCATGCCAACCCGTTCCATGTGCTCGCCGAGGCGGCATAAATCGCCGTGACGATCAGCGGTCCAATG
ATCGAAGTTAGGCTGGTAAGAGCCGCGAGCGATCCTTGAAGCTGTCCCTGATGGTCGTCATCTACCTGCC
TGGACAGCATGGCCTGCAACGCGGGCATCCCGATGCCGCCGGAAGCGAGAAGAATCATAATGGGGAAGGC
CATCCAGCCTCGCGTCGCGAACGCCAGCAAGACGTAGCCCAGCGCGTCGGCCGCCATGCCGGCGATAATG
GCCTGCTTCTCGCCGAAACGTTTGGTGGCGGGACCAGTGACGAAGGCTTGAGCGAGGGCGTGCAAGATTC
CGAATACCGCAAGCGACAGGCCGATCATCGTCGCGCTCCAGCGAAAGCGGTCCTCGCCGAAAATGACCCA
GAGCGCTGCCGGCACCTGTCCTACGAGTTGCATGATAAAGAAGACAGTCATAAGTGCGGCGACGATAGTC
ATGCCCCGCGCCCACCGGAAGGAGCTGACTGGGTTGAAGGCTCTCAAGGGCATCGGTCGAGATCCCGGTG
CCTAATGAGTGAGCTAACTTACATTAATTGCGTTGCGCTCACTGCCCGCTTTCCAGTCGGGAAACCTGTC
GTGCCAGCTGCATTAATGAATCGGCCAACGCGCGGGGAGAGGCGGTTTGCGTATTGGGCGCCAGGGTGGT
TTTTCTTTTCACCAGTGAGACGGGCAACAGCTGATTGCCCTTCACCGCCTGGCCCTGAGAGAGTTGCAGC
AAGCGGTCCACGCTGGTTTGCCCCAGCAGGCGAAAATCCTGTTTGATGGTGGTTAACGGCGGGATATAAC
ATGAGCTGTCTTCGGTATCGTCGTATCCCACTACCGAGATATCCGCACCAACGCGCAGCCCGGACTCGGT
AATGGCGCGCATTGCGCCCAGCGCCATCTGATCGTTGGCAACCAGCATCGCAGTGGGAACGATGCCCTCA
TTCAGCATTTGCATGGTTTGTTGAAAACCGGACATGGCACTCCAGTCGCCTTCCCGTTCCGCTATCGGCT
GAATTTGATTGCGAGTGAGATATTTATGCCAGCCAGCCAGACGCAGACGCGCCGAGACAGAACTTAATGG
GCCCGCTAACAGCGCGATTTGCTGGTGACCCAATGCGACCAGATGCTCCACGCCCAGTCGCGTACCGTCT
TCATGGGAGAAAATAATACTGTTGATGGGTGTCTGGTCAGAGACATCAAGAAATAACGCCGGAACATTAG
TGCAGGCAGCTTCCACAGCAATGGCATCCTGGTCATCCAGCGGATAGTTAATGATCAGCCCACTGACGCG
TTGCGCGAGAAGATTGTGCACCGCCGCTTTACAGGCTTCGACGCCGCTTCGTTCTACCATCGACACCACC
ACGCTGGCACCCAGTTGATCGGCGCGAGATTTAATCGCCGCGACAATTTGCGACGGCGCGTGCAGGGCCA
GACTGGAGGTGGCAACGCCAATCAGCAACGACTGTTTGCCCGCCAGTTGTTGTGCCACGCGGTTGGGAAT
GTAATTCAGCTCCGCCATCGCCGCTTCCACTTTTTCCCGCGTTTTCGCAGAAACGTGGCTGGCCTGGTTC
ACCACGCGGGAAACGGTCTGATAAGAGACACCGGCATACTCTGCGACATCGTATAACGTTACTGGTTTCA
CATTCACCACCCTGAATTGACTCTCTTCCGGGCGCTATCATGCCATACCGCGAAAGGTTTTGCGCCATTC
GATGGTGTCCGGGATCTCGACGCTCTCCCTTATGCGACTCCTGCATTAGGAAGCAGCCCAGTAGTAGGTT
GAGGCCGTTGAGCACCGCCGCCGCAAGGAATGGTGCATG
