>Addgene plasmid #80642 | pet151D-TOPO ALIX Bro1-V (1-702) | addgene partial sequence | sequence record 159309 | T7term 5'-GCTAGTTATTGCTCAGCGG-3'
CCGGATCTGAGCTCGCCCTTAATTGGATCCTTATCTTTCTGTCTTCCGTGCAAAAACTATATCACTGCAT
TTGTTCTGGAACCTGACCAGGATTTCAGTCAACTCATTGTAAAACTTTGTGCCTTCCTTCAAATTAGCTA
CAAGTTCAACAAAGTTGTCATACGCAGTAGCTAAATTCTTCAAAACTTCTTCTCTTAAGTTAGCTTCATT
ATTAGATTGTTTCATTTTTGAAAATTCCTGATGTGAGACCTGAATATTTTTAAGAAGTCCCTCCTGTTTC
TTTAGAGATTCTTGGACTTTAGTTGTAAGACCTCCATAGACTCGATCTAGTTCAGTAACAGAAAGAGCTT
CTTCATTTATCACACCATCTTGAGCCAGGGCTGTCAAAAACTTGCTTGTCATGTCAAAATTCACAGATTT
CAAGTCATTCTCCAGACCCTCTCTTTCCTTCTTTACTTCATCAAGATTTGACAATAAGGATTTTAAGACA
TTTACAACCTCACTGCCCTGCATGGTCTTTGCTGGATTAGCAGAAGGGATGGCAGCATTCAGCTCAGGCT
CTGGCTTACACAAAA
