>Addgene plasmid #80642 | pet151D-TOPO ALIX Bro1-V (1-702) | addgene partial sequence | sequence record 160092 | T7 5'-TAATACGACTCACTATAGGG-3'
ACTTTAAGAAGGAGATATACATATGCATCATCACCATCACCATGGTAAGCCTATCCCTAACCCTCTCCTC
GGTCTCGATTCTACGGAAAACCTGTATTTTCAGGGAATTGATCCCTTCACCCATATGGCGACATTCATCT
CGGTGCAGCTGAAAAAGACCTCAGAGGTGGACCTGGCCAAGCCGCTGGTGAAGTTCATCCAGCAGACTTA
CCCAAGCGGCGGGGAAGAGCAGGCCCAGTACTGCCGCGCGGCGGAGGAGCTCAGCAAGCTGCGCCGCGCC
GCAGTCGGTCGTCCGCTGGACAAGCACGAGGGCGCGCTCGAGACGCTCCTGAGATATTATGATCAGATTT
GTTCTATTGAACCCAAATTCCCATTTTCTGAAAATCAGATCTGCTTGACATTTACCTGGAAGGATGCTTT
CGATAAAGGTTCACTTTTTGGAGGCTCTGTAAAACTGGCTCTTGCAAGCTTAGGATATGAAAAGAGCTGT
GTGTTGTTCAATTGTGCAGCCTTAGCTAGCCAAATTGCAGCAGAACAGAACCTGGATAATGATGAAGGAT
TGAAAATCGCTGCTAAACATTACCAGTTTGCTAGTGGTGCCTTTTTACATATTAAAGAGACGGTTTTATC
TGCCTTAAGTCGAGAGCCGACCGTGGACATATCTCCAGATACTGTTGGGACCCTCAGTCTTATTATGCTG
GCACAGGCTCAAGAAGTATTT
